Addgene plasmid #90976: pRS313 - prp8 V1870N
Purpose: yeast vector
Depositing lab: Christine Guthrie. Depositing organization: University of California, San Francisco (UCSF). Publication: Structural toggle in the RNaseH domain of Prp8 helps balance splicing fidelity and catalytic efficiency. Mayerle M, Raghavan M, Ledoux S, Price A, Stepankiw N, Hadjivassiliou H, Moehle EA, Mendoza SD, Pleiss JA, Guthrie C, Abelson J. Proc Natl Acad Sci U S A. 2017 Apr 17. pii: 201701462. doi: 10.1073/pnas.1701462114. PubMed 28416677.
Backbone
  Vector backbone: pRS313
  Vector type: Yeast Expression
  Selectable markers: HIS3
Growth in bacteria
  Bacterial resistance: Ampicillin, 100 μg/mL
  Growth temperature: 37°C
  Growth strain: DH5alpha
  Copy number: Unknown
Gene/Insert
  Gene/Insert name: PRP8
  Species: S. cerevisiae (budding yeast)
  Mutation: V1870N
  Entrez Gene: PRP8 (a.k.a. YHR165C, DBF3, DNA39, RNA8, SLT21, USA2)
Resource information
  A portion of this plasmid was derived from a plasmid made by: Kuhn and Brow, Genetics 155: 1667–1682; Price et al., RNA. 2014 Jan;20(1):46-60
Terms and licenses: Academic/Nonprofit Terms; Industry Terms: Not Available to Industry
How to cite: pRS313 - prp8 V1870N was a gift from Christine Guthrie (Addgene plasmid # 90976 ; http://n2t.net/addgene:90976 ; RRID:Addgene_90976)
