[The description below was written by a language model from this plasmid's Addgene catalogue record and pLannotate feature annotations shown in this document.]
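Description:
pRS313 - prp8 V1870N is a 14.6 kb yeast–E. coli shuttle plasmid built on the pRS313 backbone, a low-copy centromeric vector. In Saccharomyces cerevisiae it is maintained through a CEN6/ARS element, which gives stable, roughly single-copy inheritance. Selection is by the HIS3 auxotrophic marker, expressed from its own promoter, in histidine-auxotrophic strains. In bacteria it replicates from a ColE1/pUC-type origin and is selected with ampicillin via the β-lactamase gene. An f1 origin and the remnants of the lacZα cloning region, flanked by T3 and T7 promoters, are standard pRS-series features.

The insert is the S. cerevisiae PRP8 gene carrying the V1870N substitution. PRP8 encodes the large, highly conserved U5 snRNP protein that scaffolds the spliceosome's catalytic core, positioning the U2, U5 and U6 snRNAs at the splice sites and branch region of the pre-mRNA. The annotated coding sequence spans about 7.2 kb. It is bordered by fragments of CDC23 upstream and DNA2 downstream, which suggests that the gene was cloned as a genomic segment with flanking chromosomal sequence. No heterologous yeast promoter is annotated, so expression is presumably driven by native PRP8 upstream sequence, although the record does not state this explicitly.

The associated publication concerns a structural toggle in the RNaseH domain of Prp8 that balances splicing fidelity against catalytic efficiency. The plasmid therefore appears intended for expressing this mutant allele in yeast to study its effects on splicing. The catalogue itself lists the purpose only as a yeast vector.
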