Features (pLannotate 1.2.2; 21 found; start..end, strand, type, name):
      1..7239    +  CDS            PRP8 (sequence partly withheld): PRP8_YEAST - Also known as DBF3, DNA39, RNA8, SLT21, USA2. Experimental evidence at protein level: Swiss-Prot protein existence level 1. Functions as a scaffold that mediates the ordered assembly of spliceosomal proteins and snRNAs. Required for association of BRR2 with the spliceosomal U5 snRNP, and the subsequent assembly of the U4/U6-U5 tri-snRNP complex. Functions as scaffold that positions spliceosomal U2, U5 and U6 snRNAs at splice sites on pre-mRNA substrates, so that splicing can occur. Interacts with both the 5' and the 3' splice site, as well as the branch region. Has a role in branc
   7771..9051    +  CDS            DNA2 (fragment): DNA2_YEAST - Experimental evidence at protein level: Swiss-Prot protein existence level 1. Key enzyme involved in DNA replication and DNA repair. Involved in Okazaki fragments processing by cleaving long flaps that escape FEN1: flaps that are longer than 27 nucleotides are coated by replication protein A complex (RPA), leading to recruit DNA2 which cleaves the flap until it is too short to bind RPA and becomes a substrate for FEN1. Also involved in 5'-end resection of DNA during double-strand break (DSB) repair by mediating the cleavage of 5'-ssDNA. Possesses different enzymatic activities, su
   9064..9082    -  promoter       T7 promoter: promoter for bacteriophage T7 RNA polymerase
   9085..9242    +  CDS            lacZα (fragment): LacZα fragment of β-galactosidase; lacZ fragment
   9246..9674    +  rep_origin     f1 ori (sequence partly withheld): f1 bacteriophage origin of replication; arrow indicates direction of (+) strand synthesis
   9702..9753    -  misc_feature   bom (fragment): basis of mobility region from pBR322
   9961..10623   -  CDS            HIS3: imidazoleglycerol-phosphate dehydratase, required for histidine biosynthesis; S. cerevisiae HIS3; yeast auxotrophic marker
  10624..10811   -  promoter       HIS3 promoter: S. cerevisiae HIS3
  10861..10941   +  CDS            MRM1 (fragment): MRM1_YEAST - Also known as PET56 From Saccharomyces cerevisiae (strain ATCC 204508 / S288c) (Baker's yeast).
  10942..10991   -  misc_feature   bom (fragment): basis of mobility region from pBR322
  11093..11128   -  CDS            rop (fragment): Rop protein, which maintains plasmids at low copy number; rop
  11203..11706   +  misc_feature   CEN/ARS: S. cerevisiae CEN6 centromere fused to an autonomously replicating sequence
  11736..11840   +  promoter       AmpR promoter: bla
  11841..12701   +  CDS            AmpR: β-lactamase; bla; confers resistance to ampicillin, carbenicillin, and related antibiotics
  12872..13460   +  rep_origin     ori: high-copy-number ColE1/pMB1/pBR322/pUC origin of replication
  13643..13735   +  CDS            lacI (fragment): lac repressor; lacI; The lac repressor binds to the lac operator to inhibit transcription in E. coli. This inhibition can be relieved by adding lactose or isopropyl-β-D-thiogalactopyranoside (IPTG).
  13748..13769   +  protein_bind   CAP binding site: CAP binding activates transcription in the presence of cAMP. E. coli catabolite activator protein
  13784..13814   +  promoter       lac promoter: promoter for the E. coli lac operon
  13818..13840   +  protein_bind   lac operator (fragment): The lac repressor binds to the lac operator to inhibit transcription in E. coli. This inhibition can be relieved by adding lactose or isopropyl-β-D-thiogalactopyranoside (IPTG). lac repressor encoded by lacI
  13883..13901   +  promoter       T3 promoter: promoter for bacteriophage T3 RNA polymerase
  13927..14421   +  CDS            CDC23 (fragment): CDC23_YEAST - Experimental evidence at protein level: Swiss-Prot protein existence level 1. Component of the anaphase promoting complex/cyclosome (APC/C), a cell cycle-regulated E3 ubiquitin-protein ligase complex that controls progression through mitosis and the G1 phase of the cell cycle. The APC/C is thought to confer substrate specificity and, in the presence of ubiquitin-conjugating E2 enzymes, it catalyzes the formation of protein-ubiquitin conjugates that are subsequently degraded by the 26S proteasome. In early mitosis, the APC/C is activated by CDC20 and targets securin PDS1, the B-ty
>Addgene plasmid #90976 | pRS313 - prp8 V1870N | addgene full sequence | sequence record 178497 | Addgene NGS Result
ATGAGTGGACTACCGCCCCCACCTCCTGGTTTTGAAGAGGACAGCGACTTAGCACTTCCACCACCACCAC
CACCACCGCCTGGATACGAAATCGAAGAACTGGATAATCCGATGGTGCCATCATCGGTAAATGAGGATAC
ATTCCTTCCGCCTCCACCACCTCCTCCAAGCAACTTCGAAATAAACGCTGAAGAAATTGTGGACTTCACA
TTACCACCGCCACCACCCCCTCCAGGTCTAGATGAATTAGAGACTAAAGCAGAAAAGAAAGTAGAATTAC
ATGGAAAGAGAAAATTGGACATAGGAAAAGATACTTTCGTCACTCGAAAATCAAGAAAGCGTGCAAAAAA
AATGACCAAAAAGGCAAAGAGAAGCAATTTATATACTCCTAAAGCCGAGATGCCACCGGAACATCTGCGA
AAGATTATTAATACTCACAGTGACATGGCCTCCAAAATGTACAATACTGATAAAAAGGCTTTTCTAGGCG
CTCTAAAGTATTTACCGCACGCGATTTTAAAATTGTTAGAGAACATGCCTCATCCATGGGAGCAAGCCAA
AGAAGTTAAAGTTTTATATCACACTTCAGGAGCCATAACATTTGTGAATGAAACACCAAGAGTAATAGAG
CCTGTATATACTGCCCAATGGTCAGCTACTTGGATAGCAATGAGGAGAGAAAAACGAGATAGAACACATT
TTAAAAGAATGAGATTTCCACCTTTCGATGATGACGAACCACCTCTGTCATATGAACAGCACATAGAAAA
TATCGAGCCACTGGATCCTATAAATCTTCCCTTAGACTCTCAAGATGATGAATATGTTAAAGATTGGCTC
TACGATTCCCGGCCCTTGGAGGAGGATAGTAAAAAGGTCAATGGTACATCTTATAAAAAGTGGAGTTTTG
ATTTACCTGAAATGTCGAACTTATATAGGTTATCAACGCCACTTAGAGATGAAGTAACTGACAAAAATTA
CTATTATCTTTTCGATAAAAAATCTTTTTTTAACGGTAAAGCCCTTAATAACGCAATCCCTGGAGGTCCT
AAATTTGAACCTTTATACCCAAGAGAAGAGGAGGAAGATTATAACGAATTCAACTCTATAGATAGAGTAA
TATTTAGGGTTCCTATTAGAAGCGAATATAAGGTAGCGTTTCCTCATCTATATAATTCCCGGCCCCGTTC
AGTGCGCATACCATGGTATAATAATCCAGTGTCGTGTATTATCCAGAACGATGAGGAGTACGACACGCCT
GCACTTTTTTTTGATCCATCGCTGAACCCAATACCTCACTTTATTGATAATAATTCATCCCTCAACGTAT
CAAATACAAAGGAAAACGGTGATTTCACTTTACCTGAAGATTTTGCACCTCTTTTGGCTGAAGAAGAAGA
ACTTATTTTGCCAAATACAAAAGATGCGATGTCGTTATATCATTCACCTTTTCCATTTAATAGAACTAAA
GGAAAAATGGTGAGAGCACAAGATGTTGCCCTGGCTAAAAAATGGTTTTTGCAACATCCTGACGAGGAGT
ATCCCGTTAAAGTTAAGGTCTCTTACCAAAAGCTCTTGAAGAACTACGTGCTAAATGAATTGCACCCTAC
TTTGCCAACAAACCACAACAAAACTAAGTTATTGAAGAGTTTAAAAAATACCAAGTATTTTCAACAAACT
ACAATTGATTGGGTAGAGGCAGGACTCCAGCTATGTCGACAAGGACACAATATGTTAAATTTATTAATCC
ACAGAAAGGGCCTAACTTATTTACATCTCGACTACAATTTCAATTTAAAACCAACTAAAACCTTAACCAC
AAAAGAACGTAAAAAGTCAAGACTTGGAAACTCATTTCATTTGATGCGTGAATTGCTAAAAATGATGAAA
CTGATTGTAGATACACATGTGCAGTTTAGGTTAGGAAATGTAGATGCCTTCCAGTTAGCAGATGGTATAC
ATTATATTTTGAACCACATAGGACAATTGACCGGTATTTATCGTTATAAATATAAAGTAATGCATCAAAT
CCGCGCATGTAAAGATCTGAAACATATCATATATTATAAGTTTAATAAAAATTTGGGAAAAGGACCTGGT
TGTGGATTTTGGCAACCTGCGTGGAGAGTGTGGCTAAATTTCTTAAGAGGCACTATACCACTACTCGAAA
GATATATTGGAAACCTTATCACACGTCAATTTGAAGGCCGTTCTAATGAAATTGTCAAAACTACAACTAA
ACAAAGACTTGACGCCTACTACGATCTTGAGTTACGAAACTCGGTCATGGATGACATTTTAGAAATGATG
CCTGAGAGTATTCGACAGAAAAAGGCAAGAACTATACTGCAACATTTAAGTGAGGCTTGGAGATGTTGGA
AGGCTAATATTCCATGGGATGTTCCTGGTATGCCAGCCCCAATCAAAAAAATAATTGAACGGTATATAAA
ATCCAAAGCTGATGCCTGGGTATCTGCAGCTCATTACAATCGAGAACGTATAAAGCGTGGAGCTCACGTC
GAAAAGACTATGGTTAAAAAAAATCTGGGGCGTTTAACGAGACTTTGGATCAAAAATGAGCAGGAACGTC
AAAGGCAAATACAGAAAAACGGTCCCGAAATTACTCCCGAAGAGGCTACGACCATATTTTCTGTTATGGT
TGAGTGGCTTGAATCAAGGAGCTTTTCACCAATACCATTTCCACCTTTAACTTACAAAAATGATACTAAG
ATATTAGTTCTTGCCCTCGAAGACCTAAAAGATGTCTACGCATCAAAAGTACGTTTAAATGCATCTGAAA
GGGAAGAACTTGCGTTGATAGAGGAGGCTTATGATAATCCTCACGATACTTTGAACAGAATCAAAAAGTA
CTTGTTGACCCAGCGAGTTTTTAAGCCTGTTGATATAACCATGATGGAAAACTATCAAAACATTTCCCCT
GTTTATTCAGTTGATCCCTTGGAAAAGATTACCGATGCATATCTTGATCAGTATTTATGGTACGAAGCTG
ACCAACGAAAGCTTTTCCCAAACTGGATTAAACCAAGTGATTCAGAGATACCACCTCTTCTGGTATACAA
GTGGACTCAGGGTATAAACAACCTATCTGAAATTTGGGATGTATCCAGAGGCCAATCTGCAGTTTTGCTT
GAGACTACTTTGGGTGAAATGGCCGAAAAAATTGACTTTACTTTACTTAATAGATTACTTCGCCTGATTG
TAGATCCTAATATTGCTGACTATATCACTGCAAAAAATAATGTTGTTATCAACTTTAAAGATATGAGTCA
CGTCAACAAATATGGCTTAATACGCGGGTTGAAGTTCGCTTCTTTCATATTCCAATATTACGGACTAGTT
ATAGATCTTTTACTATTGGGTCAGGAAAGGGCTACAGATTTGGCTGGTCCAGCTAACAATCCAAATGAAT
TTATGCAATTCAAGAGCAAAGAAGTAGAAAAGGCACATCCGATCAGACTTTACACCAGATATTTAGATCG
TATATATATGCTTTTTCACTTTGAAGAAGATGAGGGAGAGGAATTGACTGATGAATACTTGGCAGAGAAT
CCAGATCCAAACTTTGAAAACAGCATCGGATACAATAATAGAAAATGCTGGCCCAAAGATTCGCGCATGA
GGCTAATACGTCAGGACGTTAACCTAGGGCGAGCAGTGTTTTGGGAAATTCAAAGTAGGGTGCCAACTTC
GTTAACGTCAATTAAATGGGAAAATGCTTTTGTTTCCGTATACAGTAAAAACAATCCGAACTTACTCTTC
TCTATGTGTGGTTTTGAAGTCAGAATATTACCAAGACAAAGAATGGAAGAGGTGGTTTCTAACGATGAAG
GTGTTTGGGATTTAGTTGACGAAAGAACCAAGCAAAGAACTGCAAAAGCATATTTAAAGGTATCTGAAGA
AGAAATCAAAAAATTTGACAGCAGAATAAGAGGCATATTGATGGCCTCCGGTTCAACCACTTTTACTAAA
GTGGCCGCTAAATGGAACACTTCACTGATATCCCTTTTCACATACTTTAGAGAAGCCATTGTTGCCACGG
AGCCGTTATTAGATATCCTGGTGAAAGGAGAAACAAGAATTCAAAACCGTGTCAAACTTGGTTTAAATTC
GAAAATGCCAACAAGATTTCCACCTGCTGTTTTTTATACACCAAAAGAACTTGGTGGGTTGGGTATGATT
AGTGCTTCTCATATTTTAATTCCTGCATCTGACTTAAGTTGGTCAAAACAGACCGATACTGGAATTACGC
ATTTTCGTGCTGGTATGACGCACGAGGATGAAAAATTAATCCCAACTATCTTCCGTTACATCACTACTTG
GGAAAATGAATTTTTAGACTCTCAAAGGGTGTGGGCCGAGTATGCAACGAAAAGGCAGGAAGCTATTCAG
CAGAATAGGAGGTTAGCTTTTGAAGAACTTGAAGGATCGTGGGATCGTGGTATACCTCGTATTAGCACTT
TATTTCAAAGAGATCGACATACTCTAGCGTATGACAGAGGTCACAGAATCCGTAGGGAATTTAAACAGTA
CTCTCTAGAGAGAAACAGCCCCTTTTGGTGGACAAACTCCCACCATGACGGTAAATTATGGAATTTAAAT
GCCTATAGAACTGATGTGATTCAAGCCCTAGGAGGTATTGAAACAATTTTGGAACACACTTTATTTAAGG
GGACTGGTTTTAATTCATGGGAAGGTTTGTTTTGGGAAAAGGCGTCCGGGTTTGAGGATTCCATGCAATT
TAAGAAGCTAACTCATGCTCAAAGAACTGGTTTAAGCCAAATTCCAAATCGTAGATTTACCTTATGGTGG
TCACCAACTATTAACAGAGCAAATGTCTATGTCGGTTTCTTGGTGCAATTGGATCTGACTGGTATCTTCC
TCCATGGTAAAATTCCTACGTTAAAAATATCTTTAATTCAAATATTCCGTGCTCATTTGTGGCAAAAAAT
ACATGAAAGTATAGTTTTTGATATTTGTCAAATTCTCGATGGTGAGCTAGATGTTTTGCAAATTGAATCT
GTGACTAAAGAAACAGTGCATCCCCGCAAATCGTACAAGATGAATTCATCTGCCGCGGACATAACTATGG
AAAGTGTTCATGAATGGGAAGTTTCAAAACCCTCCCTATTACATGAAACAAATGACTCATTTAAGGGATT
GATTACCAACAAAATGTGGTTTGATGTACAATTGAGATACGGTGATTATGATTCTCATGATATATCTCGT
TATGTGAGGGCAAAATTCCTCGATTATACAACAGATAATGTCAGCATGTATCCCTCCCCAACAGGTGTTA
TGATCGGTATCGATTTGGCTTATAACATGTATGATGCCTATGGTAATTGGTTCAACGGATTAAAACCTTT
GATACAAAATAGTATGAGAACAATTATGAAAGCTAACCCAGCATTATATGTCCTTCGTGAACGTATTAGA
AAAGGTCTTCAAATATATCAATCTAGTGTACAGGAACCATTTTTAAACTCCTCAAACTATGCCGAGTTAT
TCAATAACGACATTAAACTCTTCGTTGACGACACTAATGTGTATAGAGTTACTGTCCACAAGACTTTTGA
AGGGAACAATGCTACAAAAGCAATTAATGGTTGCATTTTCACTTTAAATCCAAAGACTGGGCATCTGTTT
CTGAAAATTATCCATACCTCTGTATGGGCCGGTCAAAAACGTTTAAGCCAATTGGCCAAATGGAAAACAG
CTGAGGAAGTTAGTGCTCTTGTGAGATCTTTGCCCAAAGAAGAGCAGCCAAAACAAATTATCGTCACAAG
AAAGGCAATGCTTGATCCTTTAGAGGTTCACATGCTTGACTTTCCTAACATAGCAATCAGGCCAACAGAG
CTGCGACTACCATTTTCAGCTGCAATGTCAATAGATAAACTTTCTGATGTTGTGATGAAAGCTACTGAAC
CTCAGATGGTTCTGTTTAACATTTATGATGATTGGTTAGACCGTATTTCATCGTACACTGCATTTTCTAG
ACTTACACTACTTTTAAGAGCTTTAAAGACGAACGAGGAAAGTGCCAAAATGATTCTACTCAGTGACCCC
ACGATCACTATCAAATCGTACCATTTATGGCCTTCATTCACTGATGAACAATGGATCACTATCGAATCTC
AAATGAGAGATTTGATTTTGACTGAGTACGGCAGAAAATACAATGTCAATATATCTGCCTTAACTCAAAC
GGAAATTAAAGATATTATATTGGGTCAAAATATCAAGGCACCATCTGTGAAGAGACAAAAAATGGCTGAA
TTAGAAGCTGCCAGGTCAGAAAAGCAGAACGACGAAGAAGCTGCAGGTGCATCAACTGTTATGAAAACTA
AAACTATCAATGCGCAAGGTGAGGAGATAGTTGTAGTAGCTTCCGCTGATTACGAAAGTCAAACGTTTAG
T
[735 nt withheld, positions 6442-7176]
TTACAGTTTAGCGAATTGGCGGGGGACGAAGAGTTAGAGGCCGAACAAATCGATGTATTTAGCTGAATAT
ATTCCCCAATAAACTGGAATCTGTTATTTCATAGATATATATGTAAGTATAAGTTTGTATGTATAATATT
CAACGCATTTTTTATGCCCGTCGTAGTTGCTACCTACCACACGATGATGTATTATAATTTCGGAACTACT
TCAAAGCTACGCTTTCCGCACTATGAAAAGCTATAAGTATGTGAAAATTGGTCATTGACTGTGATTCTAT
TTCAAAAAGTAACCAAAGGAGATAGACATCGTTCGGACAGAAAATGGTCCGTTGTCACTCCCATTCCATT
ATGTCCTTCATATAGAAATTGGATATTCTTGTTTTCATTTCGCGCAATAAAGCAATTCCGTGCGGCAGAA
AGAACTTATATATATTTAACTGATCTTACGCTATTTATGGCAAAACTTGTGTTACATTTTTGAAGATAAA
GTTACAATCATTACGGCAGCCTCAAAACAAAATTGGGAGAAAACATACTCAAGTGAGTACTCATTTTGTG
CAAGCAAACACTGACAATTGAAGAGATCGTCAGGATGCCCGGAACGCCACAGAAGAACAAGAGGTCTGCG
AGTATATCTGTTTCACCTGCGAAGAAGACAGAGGAAAAAGAAATAATACAAAATGATTCAAAGGCGATAT
TATCTAAGCAAACTAAGAGGAAAAAAAAGTATGCTTTTGCTCCTATAAATAACTTAAATGGGAAGAACAC
CAAGGTATCCAATGCAAGTGTCCTAAAGTCAATAGCCGTTTCACAAGTACGAAATACATCAAGAACAAAA
GATATAAACAAAGCAGTTAGCAAGAGCGTAAAGCAATTACCAAATTCACAAGTTAAACCGAAACGGGAAA
TGTCTAATTTGAGTAGGCATCACGATTTCACTCAAGACGAGGACGGCCCCATGGAAGAAGTAATATGGAA
ATATTCACCTTTACAACGAGATATGTCCGACAAAACAACAAGCGCTGCCGAATACTCTGATGACTACGAA
GATGTCCAAAATCCCTCTTCTACACCTATAGTCCCTAATCGACTGAAAACTGTTCTTAGTTTCACAAATA
TCCAAGTACCCAACGCTGACGTAAATCAACTCATTCAAGAAAATGGAAATGAGCAAGTGCGTCCTAAACC
AGCAGAAATATCTACCAGGGAGTCTCTCCGTAATATAGATGATATTCTCGATGATATAGAGGGCGATTTA
ACTATAAAACCGACGATAACGAAATTCAGCGATTTGCCATCTTCACCCATCAAGGCACCCAACGTTGAAA
AAAAAGCAGAGGTGAATGCAGAAGAAGTAGATAAAATGGATTCAACAGGAGATAGCAACGATGGCGATGA
CTCTTTGATAGATATTTTAACTCAAAAGTATGTTGAGAAACGCAAGAGTGAGAGTCAGATAACAATTCAA
GGCAACACCAATCAAAAAAGTGGAGCCCAGGAAAGTTGTGGGAAGAATGATAACACAAAATCGAGAGGAG
AAATTGAAGATCATGAAAATGTAGACAATCAAGCCAAAACAGGCAATGCATTTTATGAGAATGAAGAAGA
CAGTAATTGCCAAAGAATTAAAAAAAATGAAAAAATAGAATACAATTCTTCAGACGAATTTTCAGACGAT
TCACTAATTGAACTATTGAACGAAACTCAAACACAAGTGGAACCTAACACTATTGAACAAGATTTAGACA
AAGTGGAGAAAATGGTCTCTGACGATTTGAGAATTGCTACTGATTCCACTTTATCCGCATATGCTCTCAG
AGCTAAGTCTGGTGCTCCAAGAGACGGCGTAGTACGATTAGTAATAGTAAGCTTACCTCCAATTCGCCCT
ATAGTGAGTCGTATTACAATTCACTGGCCGTCGTTTTACAACGTCGTGACTGGGAAAACCCTGGCGTTAC
CCAACTTAATCGCCTTGCAGCACATCCCCCTTTCGCCAGCTGGCGTAATAGCGAAGAGGCCCGCACCGAT
CGCCCTTCCCAACAGTTGCGCAGCCTGAATGGCGAATGG
[124 nt withheld, positions 9246-9369]
C
[91 nt withheld, positions 9371-9461]
A
[49 nt withheld, positions 9463-9511]
CCTTTGACGTTGGAGTCCACGTTCTTT
[37 nt withheld, positions 9539-9575]
ACCCTATCTCGGTCTATTCTTTTGATTTATAAGGGATTTTGCCGATTTCGGCCTATTGGTTAAAAAATGA
GCTGATTTAACAAAAATTTAACGCGAATTTTAACAAAATATTAACGCTTACAATTTCCTGATGCGGTATT
TTCTCCTTACGCATCTGTGCGGTATTTCACACCGCATAGATCCGTCGAGTTCAAGAGAAAAAAAAAGAAA
AAGCAAAAAGAAAAAAGGAAAGCGCGCCTCGTTCAGAATGACACGTATAGAATGATGCATTACCTTGTCA
TCTTCAGTATCATACTGTTCGTATACATACTTACTGACATTCATAGGTATACATATATACACATGTATAT
ATATCGTATGCTGCAGCTTTAAATAATCGGTGTCACTACATAAGAACACCTTTGGTGGAGGGAACATCGT
TGGTACCATTGGGCGAGGTGGCTTCTCTTATGGCAACCGCAAGAGCCTTGAACGCACTCTCACTACGGTG
ATGATCATTCTTGCCTCGCAGACAATCAACGTGGAGGGTAATTCTGCTAGCCTCTGCAAAGCTTTCAAGA
AAATGCGGGATCATCTCGCAAGAGAGATCTCCTACTTTCTCCCTTTGCAAACCAAGTTCGACAACTGCGT
ACGGCCTGTTCGAAAGATCTACCACCGCTCTGGAAAGTGCCTCATCCAAAGGCGCAAATCCTGATCCAAA
CCTTTTTACTCCACGCACGGCCCCTAGGGCCTCTTTAAAAGCTTGACCGAGAGCAATCCCGCAGTCTTCA
GTGGTGTGATGGTCGTCTATGTGTAAGTCACCAATGCACTCAACGATTAGCGACCAGCCGGAATGCTTGG
CCAGAGCATGTATCATATGGTCCAGAAACCCTATACCTGTGTGGACGTTAATCACTTGCGATTGTGTGGC
CTGTTCTGCTACTGCTTCTGCCTCTTTTTCTGGGAAGATCGAGTGCTCTATCGCTAGGGGACCACCCTTT
AAAGAGATCGCAATCTGAATCTTGGTTTCATTTGTAATACGCTTTACTAGGGCTTTCTGCTCTGTCATCT
TTGCCTTCGTTTATCTTGCCTGCTCATTTTTTAGTATATTCTTCGAAGAAATCACATTACTTTATATAAT
GTATAATTCATTATGTGATAATGCCAATCGCTAAGAAAAAAAAAGAGTCATCCGCTAGGTGGAAAAAAAA
AAATGAAAATCATTACCGAGGCATAAAAAAATATAGAGTGTACTAGAGGAGGCCAAGAGTAATAGAAAAA
GAAAATTGCGGGAAAGGACTGTGTTATGACTTCCCTGACTAATGCCGTGTTCAAACGATACCTGGCAGTG
ACTCCTAGCGCTCACCAAGCTCTTAAAACGGGAATTTATGGTGCACTCTCAGTACAATCTGCTCTGATGC
CGCATAGTTAAGCCAGCCCCGACACCCGCCAACACCCGCTGACGCGCCCTGACGGGCTTGTCTGCTCCCG
GCATCCGCTTACAGACAAGCTGTGACCGTCTCCGGGAGCTGCATGTGTCAGAGGTTTTCACCGTCATCAC
CGAAACGCGCGAGACGAAAGGGCCTCGTGATACGCCTATTTTTATAGGTTAATGTCATGATAATAATGGT
TTCTTAGGGTCCTTTTCATCACGTGCTATAAAAATAATTATAATTTAAATTTTTTAATATAAATATATAA
ATTAAAAATAGAAAGTAAAAAAAGAAATTAAAGAAAAAATAGTTTTTGTTTTCCGAAGATGTAAAAGACT
CTAGGGGGATCGCCAACAAATACTACCTTTTATCTTGCTCTTCCTGCTCTCAGGTATTAATGCCGAATTG
TTTCATCTTGTCTGTGTAGAAGACCACACACGAAAATCCTGTGATTTTACATTTTACTTATCGTTAATCG
AATGTATATCTATTTAATCTGCTTTTCTTGTCTAATAAATATATATGTAAAGTACGCTTTTTGTTGAAAT
TTTTTAAACCTTTGTTTATTTTTTTTTCTTCATTCCGTAACTCTTCTACCTTCTTTATTTACTTTCTAAA
ATCCAAATACAAAACATAAAAATAAATAAACACAGAGTAAATTCCCAAATTATTCCATCATTAAAAGATA
CGAGGCGCGTGTAAGTTACAGGCAAGCGATCCGTCAGGTGGCACTTTTCGGGGAAATGTGCGCGGAACCC
CTATTTGTTTATTTTTCTAAATACATTCAAATATGTATCCGCTCATGAGACAATAACCCTGATAAATGCT
TCAATAATATTGAAAAAGGAAGAGTATGAGTATTCAACATTTCCGTGTCGCCCTTATTCCCTTTTTTGCG
GCATTTTGCCTTCCTGTTTTTGCTCACCCAGAAACGCTGGTGAAAGTAAAAGATGCTGAAGATCAGTTGG
GTGCACGAGTGGGTTACATCGAACTGGATCTCAACAGCGGTAAGATCCTTGAGAGTTTTCGCCCCGAAGA
ACGTTTTCCAATGATGAGCACTTTTAAAGTTCTGCTATGTGGCGCGGTATTATCCCGTATTGACGCCGGG
CAAGAGCAACTCGGTCGCCGCATACACTATTCTCAGAATGACTTGGTTGAGTACTCACCAGTCACAGAAA
AGCATCTTACGGATGGCATGACAGTAAGAGAATTATGCAGTGCTGCCATAACCATGAGTGATAACACTGC
GGCCAACTTACTTCTGACAACGATCGGAGGACCGAAGGAGCTAACCGCTTTTTTGCACAACATGGGGGAT
CATGTAACTCGCCTTGATCGTTGGGAACCGGAGCTGAATGAAGCCATACCAAACGACGAGCGTGACACCA
CGATGCCTGTAGCAATGGCAACAACGTTGCGCAAACTATTAACTGGCGAACTACTTACTCTAGCTTCCCG
GCAACAATTAATAGACTGGATGGAGGCGGATAAAGTTGCAGGACCACTTCTGCGCTCGGCCCTTCCGGCT
GGCTGGTTTATTGCTGATAAATCTGGAGCCGGTGAGCGTGGGTCTCGCGGTATCATTGCAGCACTGGGGC
CAGATGGTAAGCCCTCCCGTATCGTAGTTATCTACACGACGGGGAGTCAGGCAACTATGGATGAACGAAA
TAGACAGATCGCTGAGATAGGTGCCTCACTGATTAAGCATTGGTAACTGTCAGACCAAGTTTACTCATAT
ATACTTTAGATTGATTTAAAACTTCATTTTTAATTTAAAAGGATCTAGGTGAAGATCCTTTTTGATAATC
TCATGACCAAAATCCCTTAACGTGAGTTTTCGTTCCACTGAGCGTCAGACCCCGTAGAAAAGATCAAAGG
ATCTTCTTGAGATCCTTTTTTTCTGCGCGTAATCTGCTGCTTGCAAACAAAAAAACCACCGCTACCAGCG
GTGGTTTGTTTGCCGGATCAAGAGCTACCAACTCTTTTTCCGAAGGTAACTGGCTTCAGCAGAGCGCAGA
TACCAAATACTGTTCTTCTAGTGTAGCCGTAGTTAGGCCACCACTTCAAGAACTCTGTAGCACCGCCTAC
ATACCTCGCTCTGCTAATCCTGTTACCAGTGGCTGCTGCCAGTGGCGATAAGTCGTGTCTTACCGGGTTG
GACTCAAGACGATAGTTACCGGATAAGGCGCAGCGGTCGGGCTGAACGGGGGGTTCGTGCACACAGCCCA
GCTTGGAGCGAACGACCTACACCGAACTGAGATACCTACAGCGTGAGCTATGAGAAAGCGCCACGCTTCC
CGAAGGGAGAAAGGCGGACAGGTATCCGGTAAGCGGCAGGGTCGGAACAGGAGAGCGCACGAGGGAGCTT
CCAGGGGGAAACGCCTGGTATCTTTATAGTCCTGTCGGGTTTCGCCACCTCTGACTTGAGCGTCGATTTT
TGTGATGCTCGTCAGGGGGGCGGAGCCTATGGAAAAACGCCAGCAACGCGGCCTTTTTACGGTTCCTGGC
CTTTTGCTGGCCTTTTGCTCACATGTTCTTTCCTGCGTTATCCCCTGATTCTGTGGATAACCGTATTACC
GCCTTTGAGTGAGCTGATACCGCTCGCCGCAGCCGAACGACCGAGCGCAGCGAGTCAGTGAGCGAGGAAG
CGGAAGAGCGCCCAATACGCAAACCGCCTCTCCCCGCGCGTTGGCCGATTCATTAATGCAGCTGGCACGA
CAGGTTTCCCGACTGGAAAGCGGGCAGTGAGCGCAACGCAATTAATGTGAGTTAGCTCACTCATTAGGCA
CCCCAGGCTTTACACTTTATGCTTCCGGCTCGTATGTTGTGTGGAATTGTGAGCGGATAACAATTTCACA
CAGGAAACAGCTATGACCATGATTACGCCAAGCTCGAAATTAACCCTCACTAAAGGGAACAAAAGCTGGT
ACCGGGCCCCCCCTCGAGACTTCAAAGCATGGTTTGGTTTGGGCCAGGCTTATGCTCTCCTGGACATGCA
TTTATATTCTCTTTACTACTTCCAGAAAGCTTGCACTTTGAAACCTTGGGATCGTCGGATTTGGCAAGTA
TTGGGAGAATGTTATAGTAAGACGGGAAATAAGGTAGAAGCTATAAAATGCTACAAAAGATCCATAAAAG
CTTCACAAACGGTCGATCAAAATACTTCAATATATTACCGGTTAGCGCAACTATATGAAGAACTTGAAGA
CTTGCAAGAATGTAAGAAGTTCATGATGAAATGTGTAGATGTGGAAGAACTTCTGGAAGGTATAGTAACA
GATGAAACCGTGAAGGCTAGGCTTTGGCTGGCAATATTTGAGATTAAGGCAGGAAACTACCAATTGGCTT
ATGATTATGCCATGGGGGTATCTAGTGGAACGTCTCAAGAGATTGAAGAGGCTCGTATGCTGGCTCGGGA
GTGCAGAAGGCATATGTAGTGAAGTGAACATACACATAGCTATTCGTACTAAATGATATGAAATTTTTAT
AAATGCCAGGCTATATAGCTATTTAAAGTGACCATGGCAGAAGGATGAACCGAGGTAATACGGCTAGTAC
AAAAGCAACAAAGTTAGGAATACAATTTGAGAAACGAAGACCATAGAAAATACTTGTGCGATTGAACTTC
CTTCCAAAAAAAAAATAGCGTCAAAGAAAG
